>Addgene plasmid #19798 | TRF2-IRESS-eGFP | addgene partial sequence | sequence record 25548 | 19798 with CMV-F
CATGGNNCTTTAGCAGAGCTGGTTNGTGAACCGTCAGATCCGCTAGCGCTACCGGTACTCAGATCTCGAG
CTCNNTCTTCGAATTCGCCCTTAGATTTAAACGTGATGGCGGGAGGAGGCGGGAGTAGCGACGGCAGCGG
GCGGGCAGCTGGCAGGCGGGCGTCCCGCAGTAGCGGGCGGGCCCGGCGGGGGCGCCACGAGCCGGGGCTG
GGGGGCCCGGCGGAGCGCGGCGCGGGGGAGGCACGGCTGGAAGAGGCAGTCAATCNCTGGGTGCTCAAGT
TCTACTTCCACGAGGCGCTGCGGGCCTTTCGGGGTAGCCGGTACGGGGACTTCAGACAGATCCGGGACAT
CATGCAGGCTTTGCTTGTCAGGCCCTTGGGGAAGGAGCACACCGTGTCCCGATTGCTGCGGGTTATGCAG
TGTCTGTCGCGGATTGAAGAAGGGGAAAATTTAGACTGTTCCTTTGATATGGAGGCTGAGCTCACACCAC
TGGAATCAGCTATCAATGTGCTGGAGATGATTAAAACGGAATTTACACTGACAGAAGCAGTGGTCGAATC
CAGTAGAAAACTGGTCAAGGAAGCTGCTGTCATTATTTGTATCAAAAACAAAGAATTTGAANAGGCTTCA
AAAATTTTGAAAAAACATATGTCCAAGGACCCCACAACTCAGAAGCTGAGAAATGANCTCCTGAATATTA
TTCGAGAANAGAACTTGGCCCATCCTGTTATCCAGANCTTTTCATATNAANCAACC
