>Addgene plasmid #19798 | TRF2-IRESS-eGFP | addgene partial sequence | sequence record 94001 | pCDH-rev 5'-GCATTCCTTTGGCGAGAG-3'
AGGGCCAGGGTTTCCGGGCCCTCACATTGCCAAAAGACGGCAATATGGTGGAAAATAACATATAGACAAA
CGCACACCGGCCTTATTCCAAGCGGCTTCGGCCAGTAACGTTAGGGGGGGGGGAGGGAGAGGGGCGGATC
CTCA
[165 nt withheld, positions 145-309]
TGTTATATTGGTTGTACTGTCTTCATCTGGTGCCTGAACTTGAAACAGTTCATCCTCTTCCACCCAAGTC
TCCTTTTCTTCAACCCCATTANANCTGTTCCACTTGCCTTTGGGTACTTTGGGATTCTTCTCTCCAGGGA
GGGGTTGGTTGAGAACGGTGGGCTTGGATGGTGGCGCTGAANCGGCCTCCTGGGAGGAGTTGANGCCTGC
GCTGGGCTCAGTACTCTGGCTGTCCTCCTCCAAGACCAATCTGCTTATTGTCATGCGCTTGTTCTTGGGC
TGCAGTTCCGAGCCACCCTCACCGTCAGCCGGGGCTGAACTTTCGTTTTCATCTTTTCTGGGTCTCTTGT
TTTTGA
