[The description below was written by a language model from this plasmid's Addgene catalogue record.]
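Description:
TRF2-IRESS-eGFP is a mammalian expression plasmid built on the Clontech pIRES2-EGFP backbone (about 5.3 kb without insert), carrying a roughly 1.5 kb cDNA for human TRF2 (TERF2, telomeric repeat-binding factor 2). The insert was placed by restriction cloning between BglII and EcoRI sites, both of which remain intact. The record's promoter field reads "CMV-F", which is also the name of the 5′ sequencing primer; this is consistent with a CMV immediate-early promoter driving the cassette, as is standard for this backbone. Compared with the GenBank reference protein, the encoded TRF2 lacks amino acid 434, a deviation to keep in mind when interpreting results. No epitope tag is recorded.

The design is bicistronic: TRF2 sits upstream of an internal ribosome entry site (IRES) followed by EGFP, so both proteins are translated from a single transcript. TRF2 is therefore produced as a separate, unfused protein, while green fluorescence marks the cells that express the transcript and allows them to be identified or sorted. The plasmid is propagated in E. coli under kanamycin selection, and a neomycin resistance marker permits G418 selection of stably transfected mammalian cells. Copy number is listed as unknown, and no feature table was supplied, so the origin of replication and other backbone elements are not documented here.

The record does not state a specific application, but the construct is suited to overexpressing TRF2 in mammalian cells for studies of telomere protection, the function highlighted in the associated publication. Part of the plasmid derives from an earlier TRF2 construct made in another laboratory.
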