Addgene plasmid #19798: TRF2-IRESS-eGFP
Depositing lab: Mark Mattson. Depositing organization: National Institute on Aging (NIA). Publication: TRF2 protects human telomeres from end-to-end fusions. van Steensel B, Smogorzewska A, de Lange T. Cell. 1998 Feb 6. 92(3):401-13. 10.1016/S0092-8674(00)80932-0 PubMed 9476899.
Backbone
  Vector backbone: pIRES2-EGFP
  Backbone manufacturer: Clontech
  Backbone size w/o insert (bp): 5300
  Vector type: Mammalian Expression
  Selectable markers: Neomycin (select with G418)
Growth in bacteria
  Bacterial resistance: Kanamycin, 50 μg/mL
  Growth temperature: 37°C
  Growth strain: DH5alpha
  Growth instructions: TOP10
  Copy number: Unknown
Gene/Insert
  Gene/Insert name: TRF2 (alt name: TERF2)
  Species: H. sapiens (human)
  Insert size (bp): 1500
  Mutation: When compared to GenBank reference sequence NP_005643.1, TRF2 insert is missing aa434
  GenBank ID: NM_005652.1 NP_005643.1
  Entrez Gene: TERF2 (a.k.a. TRBF2, TRF2)
  Promoter: CMV-F
  Cloning method: Restriction Enzyme; 5′ cloning site BglII (not destroyed); 3′ cloning site EcoRI (not destroyed)
  Sequencing primers: 5′ CMV-F; 3′ IRES-R
Resource information
  A portion of this plasmid was derived from a plasmid made by: de Lange
Terms and licenses: Academic/Nonprofit Terms; Industry Terms: Not Available to Industry
How to cite: TRF2-IRESS-eGFP was a gift from Mark Mattson (Addgene plasmid # 19798 ; http://n2t.net/addgene:19798 ; RRID:Addgene_19798)
